>Addgene plasmid #147087 | pLNHA-C1-HseIF4G_O | addgene full sequence | sequence record 486747 | Addgene NGS Result
TAGTTATTAATAGTAATCAATTACGGGGTCATTAGTTCATAGCCCATATATGGAGTTCCGCGTTACATAA
CTTACGGTAAATGGCCCGCCTGGCTGACCGCCCAACGACCCCCGCCCATTGACGTCAATAATGACGTATG
TTCCCATAGTAACGCCAATAGGGACTTTCCATTGACGTCAATGGGTGGAGTATTTACGGTAAACTGCCCA
CTTGGCAGTACATCAAGTGTATCATATGCCAAGTACGCCCCCTATTGACGTCAATGACGGTAAATGGCCC
GCCTGGCATTATGCCCAGTACATGACCTTATGGGACTTTCCTACTTGGCAGTACATCTACGTATTAGTCA
TCGCTATTACCATGGTGATGCGGTTTTGGCAGTACATCAATGGGCGTGGATAGCGGTTTGACTCACGGGG
ATTTCCAAGTCTCCACCCCATTGACGTCAATGGGAGTTTGTTTTGGCACCAAAATCAACGGGACTTTCCA
AAATGTCGTAACAACTCCGCCCCATTGACGCAAATGGGCGGTAGGCGTGTACGGTGGGAGGTCTATATAA
GCAGAGCTCTCTGGCTAACTAGAGAACCCACTGCTTACTGGCTTATCGAAATTAATACGACTCACTATAG
GGAGACCCAAGCTCTAGCGCTACCGGTCGCCACCATGGACGCACAAACACGACGACGTGAGCGTCGCGCT
GAGAAACAAGCTCAATGGAAAGCTGCAAACGGTGGATCTCCTCCACATATGGCTTACCCATACGATGTTC
CAGATTACGCTCCTCCATCTCGAGCTATGAACAAAGCTCCACAGTCCACAGGCCCCCCACCCGCCCCATC
CCCCGGACTCCCACAGCCAGCGTTTCCCCCGGGGCAGACAGCGCCGGTGGTGTTCAGTACGCCACAAGCG
ACACAAATGAACACGCCTTCTCAGCCCCGCCAGGGAGGATTCAGGTCTCTGCAGCACTTCTACCCTAGCC
GGGCCCAGCCCCCGAGCAGTGCAGCCTCCCGAGTGCAGAGTGCAGCCCCTGCCCGCCCTGGCCCAGCTGC
CCATGTCTACCCTGCTGGATCCCAAGTAATGATGATCCCTTCCCAGATCTCCTACCCAGCCTCCCAGGGG
GCCTACTACATCCCTGGACAGGGGCGTTCCACATACGTTGTCCCGACACAGCAGTACCCTGTGCAGCCAG
GAGCCCCAGGCTTCTATCCAGGTGCAAGCCCTACAGAATTTGGGACCTACGCTGGCGCCTACTATCCAGC
CCAAGGGGTGCAGCAGTTTCCCACTGGCGTGGCCCCCGCCCCAGTTTTGATGAACCAGCCACCCCAGATT
GCTCCCAAGAGGGAGCGTAAGACGATCCGAATTCGAGATCCAAACCAAGGAGGAAAGGATATCACAGAGG
AGATCATGTCTGGGGCCCGCACTGCCTCCACACCCACCCCTCCCCAGACGGGAGGCGGTCTGGAGCCTCA
AGCTAATGGGGAGACGCCCCAGGTTGCTGTCATTGTCCGGCCAGATGACCGGTCACAGGGAGCAATCATT
GCTGACCGGCCAGGGCTGCCTGGCCCAGAGCATAGCCCTTCAGAATCCCAGCCTTCGTCGCCTTCTCCGA
CCCCATCACCATCCCCAGTCTTGGAACCGGGGTCTGAGCCTAATCTCGCAGTCCTCTCTATTCCTGGGGA
CACTATGACAACTATACAAATGTCTGTAGAAGAATCAACCCCCATCTCCCGTGAAACTGGGGAGCCATAT
CGCCTCTCTCCAGAACCCACTCCTCTCGCCGAACCCATACTGGAAGTAGAAGTGACACTTAGCAAACCGG
TTCCAGAATCTGAGTTTTCTTCCAGTCCTCTCCAGGCTCCCACCCCTTTGGCATCTCACACAGTGGAAAT
TCATGAGCCTAATGGCATGGTCCCATCTGAAGATCTGGAACCAGAGGTGGAGTCAAGCCCAGAGCTTGCT
CCTCCCCCAGCTTGCCCCTCCGAATCCCCTGTGCCCATTGCTCCAACTGCCCAACCTGAGGAACTGCTCA
ACGGAGCCCCCTCGCCACCAGCTGTGGACTTAAGCCCAGTCAGTGAGCCAGAGGAGCAGGCCAAGGAGGT
GACAGCATCAGTGGCGCCCCCCACCATCCCCTCTGCTACTCCAGCTACGGCTCCTTCAGCTACTTCCCCA
GCTCAGGAGGAGGAAATGGAAGAAGAAGAAGAAGAGGAAGAAGGAGAAGCAGGAGAAGCAGGAGAAGCTG
AGAGTGAGAAAGGAGGAGAGGAACTGCTCCCCCCAGAGAGTACCCCTATTCCAGCCAACTTGTCTCAGAA
TTTGGAGGCAGCAGCAGCCACTCAAGTGGCAGTATCTGTGCCAAAGAGGAGACGGAAAATTAAGGAGCTA
AATAAGAAGGAGGCTGTTGGAGACCTTCTGGATGCCTTCAAGGAGGCGAACCCGGCAGTACCAGAGGTGG
AAAATCAGCCTCCTGCAGGCAGCAATCCAGGCCCAGAGTCTGAGGGCAGTGGTGTGCCCCCACGTCCTGA
GGAAGCAGATGAGACCTGGGACTCAAAGGAAGACAAAATTCACAATGCTGAGAACATCCAGCCCGGGGAA
CAGAAGTATGAATATAAGTCAGATCAGTGGAAGCCTCTAAACCTAGAGGAGAAAAAACGTTACGACCGTG
AGTTCCTGCTTGGTTTTCAGTTCATCTTTGCCAGTATGCAGAAGCCAGAGGGATTGCCACATATCAGTGA
CGTGGTGCTGGACAAGGCCAATAAAACACCACTGCGGCCACTGGATCCCACTAGACTACAAGGCATAAAT
TGTGGCCCAGACTTCACTCCATCCTTTGCCAACCTTGGCCGGACAACCCTTAGCACCCGTGGGCCCCCAA
GGGGTGGGCCAGGTGGGGAGCTGCCCCGTGGGCCGGCTGGCCTGGGACCCCGGCGCTCTCAGCAGGGACC
CCGAAAAGAACCACGCAAGATCATTGCCACAGTGTTAATGACCGAAGATATAAAACTGAACAAAGCAGAG
AAAGCCTGGAAACCCAGCAGCAAGCGGACGGCGGCTGATAAGGATCGAGGGGAAGAAGATGCTGATGGCA
GCAAAACCCAGGACCTATTCCGCAGGGTGCGCTCCATCCTGAATAAACTGACACCCCAGATGTTCCAGCA
GCTGATGAAGCAAGTGACGCAGCTGGCCATCGACACCGAGGAACGCCTCAAAGGGGTCATTGACCTCATT
TTTGAGAAGGCCATTTCAGAGCCCAACTTCTCTGTGGCCTATGCCAACATGTGCCGCTGCCTCATGGCGC
TGAAAGTGCCCACTACGGAAAAGCCAACAGTGACTGTGAACTTCCGAAAGCTGTTGTTGAATCGATGTCA
GAAGGAGTTTGAGAAAGACAAAGATGATGATGAGGTTTTTGAGAAGAAGCAAAAAGAGATGGATGAAGCT
GCTACGGCAGAGGAACGAGGACGCCTGAAGGAAGAGCTGGAAGAGGCTCGGGACATAGCCCGGCGGCGCT
CTTTAGGGAATATCAAGTTTATTGGAGAGTTGTTCAAACTGAAGATGTTAACAGAGGCAATAATGCATGA
CTGTGTGGTCAAACTGCTTAAGAACCATGATGAAGAGTCCCTTGAGTGCCTTTGTCGTCTGCTCACCACC
ATTGGCAAAGACCTGGACTTTGAAAAAGCCAAGCCCCGAATGGATCAGTATTTCAACCAGATGGAAAAAA
TCATTAAAGAAAAGAAGACGTCATCCCGCATCCGCTTTATGCTGCAGGACGTGCTGGATCTGCGAGGGAG
CAATTGGGTGCCACGCCGAGGGGATCAGGGTCCCAAGACCATTGACCAGATCCATAAGGAGGCTGAGATG
GAAGAACATCGAGAGCACATCAAAGTGCAGCAGCTCATGGCCAAGGGCAGTGACAAGCGTCGGGGCGGTC
CTCCAGGCCCTCCCATCAGCCGTGGACTTCCCCTTGTGGATGATGGTGGCTGGAACACAGTTCCCATCAG
CAAAGGTAGCCGCCCCATTGACACCTCACGACTCACCAAGATCACCAAGCCTGGCTCCATCGATTCTAAC
AACCAGCTCTTTGCACCTGGAGGGCGACTGAGCTGGGGCAAGGGCAGCAGCGGAGGCTCAGGAGCCAAGC
CCTCAGACGCAGCATCAGAAGCTGCTCGCCCAGCTACTAGTACTTTGAATCGCTTCTCAGCCCTTCAACA
AGCGGTACCCACAGAAAGCACAGATAATAGACGTGTGGTGCAGAGGAGTAGCTTGAGCCGAGAACGAGGC
GAGAAAGCTGGAGACCGAGGAGACCGCCTAGAGCGGAGTGAACGGGGAGGGGACCGTGGGGACCGGCTTG
ATCGTGCGCGGACACCTGCTACCAAGCGGAGCTTCAGCAAGGAAGTGGAGGAGCGGAGTAGAGAACGGCC
CTCCCAGCCTGAGGGGCTGCGCAAGGCAGCTAGCCTCACGGAGGATCGGGACCGTGGGCGGGATGCCGTG
AAGCGAGAAGCTGCCCTACCCCCAGTGAGCCCCCTGAAGGCGGCTCTCTCTGAGGAGGAGTTAGAGAAGA
AATCCAAGGCTATCATTGAGGAATATCTCCATCTCAATGACATGAAAGAGGCAGTCCAGTGCGTGCAGGA
GCTGGCCTCACCCTCCTTGCTCTTCATCTTTGTACGGCATGGTGTCGAGTCTACGCTGGAGCGCAGTGCC
ATTGCTCGTGAGCATATGGGGCAGCTGCTGCACCAGCTGCTCTGTGCTGGGCATCTGTCTACTGCTCAGT
ACTACCAAGGGTTGTATGAAATCTTGGAATTGGCTGAGGACATGGAAATTGACATCCCCCACGTGTGGCT
CTACCTAGCGGAACTGGTAACACCCATTCTGCAGGAAGGTGGGGTGCCCATGGGGGAGCTGTTCAGGGAG
ATTACAAAGCCTCTGAGACCGTTGGGCAAAGCTGCTTCCCTGTTGCTGGAGATCCTGGGCCTCCTGTGCA
AAAGCATGGGTCCTAAAAAGGTGGGGACGCTGTGGCGAGAAGCCGGGCTTAGCTGGAAGGAATTTCTACC
TGAAGGCCAGGACATTGGTGCATTCGTCGCTGAACAGAAGGTGGAGTATACCCTGGGAGAGGAGTCGGAA
GCCCCTGGCCAGAGGGCACTCCCCTCCGAGGAGCTGAACAGGCAGCTGGAGAAGCTGCTGAAGGAGGGCA
GCAGTAACCAGCGGGTGTTCGACTGGATAGAGGCCAACCTGAGTGAGCAGCAGATAGTATCCAACACGTT
AGTTCGAGCCCTCATGACGGCTGTCTGCTATTCTGCAATTATTTTTGAGACTCCCCTCCGAGTGGACGTT
GCAGTGCTGAAAGCGCGAGCGAAGCTGCTGCAGAAATACCTGTGTGACGAGCAGAAGGAGCTACAGGCGC
TCTACGCCCTCCAGGCCCTTGTAGTGACCTTAGAACAGCCTCCCAACCTGCTGCGGATGTTCTTTGACGC
ACTGTATGACGAGGACGTGGTGAAGGAGGATGCCTTCTACAGTTGGGAGAGTAGCAAGGACCCCGCTGAG
CAGCAGGGCAAGGGTGTGGCCCTTAAATCTGTCACAGCCTTCTTCAAGTGGCTCCGTGAAGCAGAGGAGG
AGTCTGACCACAACTGAAAGCTTCGAATTCTGCAGTCGACGGTACCGCGGGCCCGGGATCCACCGGATCT
AGATAACTGATCATAATCAGCCATACCACATTTGTAGAGGTTTTACTTGCTTTAAAAAACCTCCCACACC
TCCCCCTGAACCTGAAACATAAAATGAATGCAATTGTTGTTGTTAACTTGTTTATTGCAGCTTATAATGG
TTACAAATAAAGCAATAGCATCACAAATTTCACAAATAAAGCATTTTTTTCACTGCATTCTAGTTGTGGT
TTGTCCAAACTCATCAATGTATCTTAACGCGTAAATTGTAAGCGTTAATATTTTGTTAAAATTCGCGTTA
AATTTTTGTTAAATCAGCTCATTTTTTAACCAATAGGCCGAAATCGGCAAAATCCCTTATAAATCAAAAG
AATAGACCGAGATAGGGT
[37 nt withheld, positions 6039-6075]
AAAGAACGTGGACTCCAACGTCAAAGG
[49 nt withheld, positions 6103-6151]
T
[91 nt withheld, positions 6153-6243]
G
[124 nt withheld, positions 6245-6368]
CAGGTGGCACTTTTCGGGGAAATGTGCGCGGAACCCCTATTTGTTTATTTTTCTAAATACATTCAAATAT
GTATCCGCTCATGAGACAATAACCCTGATAAATGCTTCAATAATATTGAAAAAGGAAGAGTCCTGAGGCG
GAAAGAACCAGCTGTGGAATGTGTGTCAGTTAGGGTGTGGAAAGTCCCCAGGCTCCCCAGCAGGCAGAAG
TATGCAAAGCATGCATCTCAATTAGTCAGCAACCAGGTGTGGAAAGTCCCCAGGCTCCCCAGCAGGCAGA
AGTATGCAAAGCATGCATCTCAATTAGTCAGCAACCATAGTCCCGCCCCTAACTCCGCCCATCCCGCCCC
TAACTCCGCCCAGTTCCGCCCATTCTCCGCCCCATGGCTGACTAATTTTTTTTATTTATGCAGAGGCCGA
GGCCGCCTCGGCCTCTGAGCTATTCCAGAAGTAGTGAGGAGGCTTTTTTGGAGGCCTAGGCTTTTGCAAA
GATCGATCAAGAGACAGGATGAGGATCGTTTCGCATGATTGAACAAGATGGATTGCACGCAGGTTCTCCG
GCCGCTTGGGTGGAGAGGCTATTCGGCTATGACTGGGCACAACAGACAATCGGCTGCTCTGATGCCGCCG
TGTTCCGGCTGTCAGCGCAGGGGCGCCCGGTTCTTTTTGTCAAGACCGACCTGTCCGGTGCCCTGAATGA
ACTGCAAGACGAGGCAGCGCGGCTATCGTGGCTGGCCACGACGGGCGTTCCTTGCGCAGCTGTGCTCGAC
GTTGTCACTGAAGCGGGAAGGGACTGGCTGCTATTGGGCGAAGTGCCGGGGCAGGATCTCCTGTCATCTC
ACCTTGCTCCTGCCGAGAAAGTATCCATCATGGCTGATGCAATGCGGCGGCTGCATACGCTTGATCCGGC
TACCTGCCCATTCGACCACCAAGCGAAACATCGCATCGAGCGAGCACGTACTCGGATGGAAGCCGGTCTT
GTCGATCAGGATGATCTGGACGAAGAGCATCAGGGGCTCGCGCCAGCCGAACTGTTCGCCAGGCTCAAGG
CGAGCATGCCCGACGGCGAGGATCTCGTCGTGACCCATGGCGATGCCTGCTTGCCGAATATCATGGTGGA
AAATGGCCGCTTTTCTGGATTCATCGACTGTGGCCGGCTGGGTGTGGCGGACCGCTATCAGGACATAGCG
TTGGCTACCCGTGATATTGCTGAAGAGCTTGGCGGCGAATGGGCTGACCGCTTCCTCGTGCTTTACGGTA
TCGCCGCTCCCGATTCGCAGCGCATCGCCTTCTATCGCCTTCTTGACGAGTTCTTCTGAGCGGGACTCTG
GGGTTCGAAATGACCGACCAAGCGACGCCCAACCTGCCATCACGAGATTTCGATTCCACCGCCGCCTTCT
ATGAAAGGTTGGGCTTCGGAATCGTTTTCCGGGACGCCGGCTGGATGATCCTCCAGCGCGGGGATCTCAT
GCTGGAGTTCTTCGCCCACCCTAGGGGGAGGCTAACTGAAACACGGAAGGAGACAATACCGGAAGGAACC
CGCGCTATGACGGCAATAAAAAGACAGAATAAAACGCACGGTGTTGGGTCGTTTGTTCATAAACGCGGGG
TTCGGTCCCAGGGCTGGCACTCTGTCGATACCCCACCGAGACCCCATTGGGGCCAATACGCCCGCGTTTC
TTCCTTTTCCCCACCCCACCCCCCAAGTTCGGGTGAAGGCCCAGGGCTCGCAGCCAACGTCGGGGCGGCA
GGCCCTGCCATAGCCTCAGGTTACTCATATATACTTTAGATTGATTTAAAACTTCATTTTTAATTTAAAA
GGATCTAGGTGAAGATCCTTTTTGATAATCTCATGACCAAAATCCCTTAACGTGAGTTTTCGTTCCACTG
AGCGTCAGACCCCGTAGAAAAGATCAAAGGATCTTCTTGAGATCCTTTTTTTCTGCGCGTAATCTGCTGC
TTGCAAACAAAAAAACCACCGCTACCAGCGGTGGTTTGTTTGCCGGATCAAGAGCTACCAACTCTTTTTC
CGAAGGTAACTGGCTTCAGCAGAGCGCAGATACCAAATACTGTTCTTCTAGTGTAGCCGTAGTTAGGCCA
CCACTTCAAGAACTCTGTAGCACCGCCTACATACCTCGCTCTGCTAATCCTGTTACCAGTGGCTGCTGCC
AGTGGCGATAAGTCGTGTCTTACCGGGTTGGACTCAAGACGATAGTTACCGGATAAGGCGCAGCGGTCGG
GCTGAACGGGGGGTTCGTGCACACAGCCCAGCTTGGAGCGAACGACCTACACCGAACTGAGATACCTACA
GCGTGAGCTATGAGAAAGCGCCACGCTTCCCGAAGGGAGAAAGGCGGACAGGTATCCGGTAAGCGGCAGG
GTCGGAACAGGAGAGCGCACGAGGGAGCTTCCAGGGGGAAACGCCTGGTATCTTTATAGTCCTGTCGGGT
TTCGCCACCTCTGACTTGAGCGTCGATTTTTGTGATGCTCGTCAGGGGGGCGGAGCCTATGGAAAAACGC
CAGCAACGCGGCCTTTTTACGGTTCCTGGCCTTTTGCTGGCCTTTTGCTCACATGTTCTTTCCTGCGTTA
TCCCCTGATTCTGTGGATAACCGTATTACCGCCATGCAT
Features (pLannotate 1.2.2; 18 found; start..end, strand, type, name):
     61..364     +  enhancer       CMV enhancer: human cytomegalovirus immediate early enhancer
    365..568     +  promoter       CMV promoter: human cytomegalovirus (CMV) immediate early promoter
    564..597     +  LTR            5' LTR (truncated) (fragment): truncated 5' long terminal repeat (LTR) from HIV-1
    613..631     +  promoter       T7 promoter: promoter for bacteriophage T7 RNA polymerase
    665..730     +  CDS            N (fragment): REGN_LAMBD - Experimental evidence at protein level: Swiss-Prot protein existence level 1. Plays a role as a transcriptional antitermination factor that allows the virus to initiate its lytic phase. Activates expression of the delayed viral early genes by modifying host RNA polymerase (RNAP) into a form that is resistant to termination signals. This antitermination function requires the host NusA protein which serves to stabilize the interaction between antitermination protein N and host RNA polymerase. From Escherichia phage lambda (Bacteriophage lambda).
    755..781     +  CDS            3xHA (fragment): three tandem HA epitope tags
    797..5614    +  CDS            EIF4G1: IF4G1_HUMAN - Also known as EIF4F, EIF4G, EIF4GI. Experimental evidence at protein level: Swiss-Prot protein existence level 1. Component of the protein complex eIF4F, which is involved in the recognition of the mRNA cap, ATP-dependent unwinding of 5'-terminal secondary structure and recruitment of mRNA to the ribosome. As a member of the eIF4F complex, required for endoplasmic reticulum stress- induced ATF4 mRNA translation (PubMed:29062139). From Homo sapiens (Human).
   5618..5661    +  misc_feature   MCS (fragment): multiple cloning site
   5678..5762    +  CDS            large T antigen (fragment): large T antigen from SV40 (simian virus 40)
   5785..5906    +  polyA_signal   SV40 poly(A) signal: SV40 polyadenylation signal
   5940..6368    -  rep_origin     f1 ori (sequence partly withheld): f1 bacteriophage origin of replication; arrow indicates direction of (+) strand synthesis
   6395..6499    +  promoter       AmpR promoter: bla
   6501..6858    +  promoter       SV40 promoter: SV40 enhancer and early promoter
   6893..7687    +  CDS            NeoR/KanR: aminoglycoside phosphotransferase from Tn5; aph(3')-II (or nptII); confers resistance to neomycin, kanamycin, and G418 (Geneticin®)
   7708..7860    +  CDS            ble (fragment): BLE_KLEPN - Experimental evidence at protein level: Swiss-Prot protein existence level 1. Binding protein with a strong affinity to the bleomycin family of antibiotics. Binds to CL990; an antimitotic-antibiotic compound. From Klebsiella pneumoniae.
   7919..7966    +  polyA_signal   HSV TK poly(A) signal: herpes simplex virus thymidine kinase polyadenylation signal (Cole and Stacy, 1985)
   8057..8073    -  polyA_signal   bGH poly(A) signal (fragment): bovine growth hormone polyadenylation signal
   8295..8883    +  rep_origin     ori: high-copy-number ColE1/pMB1/pBR322/pUC origin of replication
