[The description below was written by a language model from this plasmid's Addgene catalogue record and pLannotate feature annotations shown in this document.]
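Description:
pLNHA-C1-HseIF4G_O is a mammalian expression plasmid of about 9 kb that carries human EIF4G1 (eIF4G), the scaffold subunit of the cap-binding eIF4F translation initiation complex. The catalogue lists the backbone as unknown. The annotated layout does show a general architecture: a CMV enhancer/promoter upstream, an SV40 poly(A) signal downstream, an f1 ori, and a dual-promoter NeoR/KanR cassette. It is propagated in E. coli from a high-copy ColE1/pUC-type origin under kanamycin selection. The aminoglycoside phosphotransferase gene is preceded by both a bacterial (bla) promoter and the SV40 early promoter and is followed by the HSV TK poly(A) signal, so the same marker could also support G418 selection in mammalian cells.

The expression cassette reads from the CMV promoter through a short fragment of the bacteriophage lambda N protein, then an HA epitope sequence (annotated as a partial 3xHA match), and then the EIF4G1 coding sequence. This arrangement matches the "LNHA" in the plasmid name and implies an N-terminally lambdaN-HA-tagged eIF4G. The lambda N peptide binds boxB RNA hairpins and is commonly used to tether a fused protein to a boxB-containing reporter mRNA, while HA allows detection or immunoprecipitation. The record itself gives the purpose only as mammalian expression of HseIF4G. A T7 promoter also lies upstream of the fusion. The insert carries one non-silent change, M439V, relative to the NCBI reference transcript variant cited by the depositor. Several small annotated fragments (HIV-1 LTR, SV40 large T antigen, ble, bGH poly(A)) are probably short sequence matches or backbone remnants rather than functional elements.
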