Addgene plasmid #147087: pLNHA-C1-HseIF4G_O
Purpose: Mammalian Expression of HseIF4G
Depositing lab: Elisa Izaurralde.
Backbone
  Vector backbone: Unknown
  Vector type: Mammalian Expression
Growth in bacteria
  Bacterial resistance: Kanamycin, 50 μg/mL
  Growth temperature: 37°C
  Growth strain: DH5alpha
  Copy number: High Copy
Gene/Insert
  Gene/Insert name: HseIF4G
  Species: H. sapiens (human)
  Mutation: one non silent mutation M439V compared to the sequence for the variation 6 given by NCBI: NM_001194946.1
  Entrez Gene: EIF4G1 (a.k.a. EIF-4G1, EIF4F, EIF4G, EIF4GI, P220, PARK18)
  Cloning method: Unknown
Terms and licenses: Academic/Nonprofit Terms; Industry Terms: Not Available to Industry
Depositor comments: Plasmids from this collection were made available to the research community and donated after the lab closed. Please note that the sequence provided by the depositing laboratory may be theoretical/predicted or based on Sanger sequencing results. There may be discrepancies between sequencing results obtained by Addgene and the depositor sequence. If an Addgene verified sequence is not available, please contact before placing your order to request that our lab fully sequence the plasmid.
How to cite: pLNHA-C1-HseIF4G_O was a gift from Elisa Izaurralde (Addgene plasmid # 147087 ; http://n2t.net/addgene:147087 ; RRID:Addgene_147087)
